LOCUS       Exported 5983 bp ds-DNA circular SYN 12-MAY-2021
DEFINITION  Yeast expression vector containing HIS10-TEV-HA (HTH) epitope tag
            downstream of the GAL1 promoter.
ACCESSION   .
VERSION     .
KEYWORDS    pYES2-HTH
SOURCE      synthetic DNA construct
  ORGANISM  synthetic DNA construct
REFERENCE   1 (bases 1 to 5983)
  AUTHORS   Singh RK, Kabbaj MH, Paik J, Gunjan A
  TITLE     Histone levels are regulated by phosphorylation and
            ubiquitylation-dependent proteolysis.
  JOURNAL   Nat Cell Biol. 2009 Aug;11(8):925-33. doi: 10.1038/ncb1903. Epub
            2009 Jul 5.
  PUBMED    19578373
REFERENCE   2 (bases 1 to 5983)
  AUTHORS   .
  TITLE     Direct Submission
  JOURNAL   Exported May 12, 2021 from SnapGene Server 1.1.58
            http://www.snapgene.com
FEATURES             Location/Qualifiers
     source          1..5983
                     /organism="synthetic DNA construct"
                     /mol_type="other DNA"
     promoter        1..442
                     /gene="S. cerevisiae GAL1"
                     /label=GAL1 promoter
                     /note="inducible promoter, regulated by Gal4"
     protein_bind    1..118
                     /label=UAS
                     /bound_moiety="Gal4"
                     /note="upstream activating sequence mediating
                     Gal4-dependent induction"
     primer_bind     413..436
                     /label=GAL1
                     /note="S. cerevisiae GAL1 promoter, forward primer"
     primer_bind     474..493
                     /label=T7
                     /note="T7 promoter, forward primer"
     promoter        474..492
                     /label=T7 promoter
                     /note="promoter for bacteriophage T7 RNA polymerase"
     CDS             515..544
                     /codon_start=1
                     /product="10xHis affinity tag"
                     /label=10xHis
                     /translation="HHHHHHHHHH"
     CDS             569..589
                     /codon_start=1
                     /product="tobacco etch virus (TEV) protease recognition and
                     cleavage site"
                     /label=TEV site
                     /translation="ENLYFQG"
     CDS             599..625
                     /codon_start=1
                     /product="HA (human influenza hemagglutinin) epitope tag"
                     /label=HA
                     /translation="YPYDVPDYA"
     terminator      731..978
                     /gene="S. cerevisiae CYC1"
                     /label=CYC1 terminator
                     /note="transcription terminator for CYC1"
     primer_bind     complement(747..765)
                     /label=CYC1
                     /note="CYC1 transcription termination signal, reverse
                     primer"
     primer_bind     complement(1055..1072)
                     /label=L4440
                     /note="L4440 vector, forward primer"
     rep_origin      complement(1226..1814)
                     /direction=LEFT
                     /label=ori
                     /note="high-copy-number ColE1/pMB1/pBR322/pUC origin of
                     replication"
     primer_bind     complement(1306..1325)
                     /label=pBR322ori-F
                     /note="pBR322 origin, forward primer"
     CDS             complement(1985..2845)
                     /codon_start=1
                     /gene="bla"
                     /product="beta-lactamase"
                     /label=AmpR
                     /note="confers resistance to ampicillin, carbenicillin, and
                     related antibiotics"
                     /translation="MSIQHFRVALIPFFAAFCLPVFAHPETLVKVKDAEDQLGARVGYI
                     ELDLNSGKILESFRPEERFPMMSTFKVLLCGAVLSRIDAGQEQLGRRIHYSQNDLVEYS
                     PVTEKHLTDGMTVRELCSAAITMSDNTAANLLLTTIGGPKELTAFLHNMGDHVTRLDRW
                     EPELNEAIPNDERDTTMPVAMATTLRKLLTGELLTLASRQQLIDWMEADKVAGPLLRSA
                     LPAGWFIADKSGAGERGSRGIIAALGPDGKPSRIVVIYTTGSQATMDERNRQIAEIGAS
                     LIKHW"
     primer_bind     2608..2627
                     /label=Amp-R
                     /note="Ampicillin resistance gene, reverse primer"
     CDS             complement(2941..3744)
                     /codon_start=1
                     /gene="S. cerevisiae URA3"
                     /product="orotidine-5'-phosphate decarboxylase, required
                     for uracil biosynthesis"
                     /label=URA3
                     /note="yeast auxotrophic marker, counterselectable with
                     5-fluoroorotic acid (5-FOA)"
                     /translation="MSKATYKERAATHPSPVAAKLFNIMHEKQTNLCASLDVRTTKELL
                     ELVEALGPKICLLKTHVDILTDFSMEGTVKPLKALSAKYNFLLFEDRKFADIGNTVKLQ
                     YSAGVYRIAEWADITNAHGVVGPGIVSGLKQAAEEVTKEPRGLLMLAELSCKGSLSTGE
                     YTKGTVDIAKSDKDFVIGFIAQRDMGGRDEGYDWLIMTPGVGLDDKGDALGQQYRTVDD
                     VVSTGSDIIIVGRGLFAKGRDAKVEGERYRKAGWEAYLRRCGQQN"
     promoter        complement(3745..3960)
                     /gene="S. cerevisiae URA3"
                     /label=URA3 promoter
     rep_origin      4561..5438
                     /label=2u ori
                     /note="yeast 2u plasmid origin of replication"
     rep_origin      complement(5449..5962)
                     /direction=LEFT
                     /label=M13 ori
                     /note="M13 bacteriophage origin of replication; arrow
                     indicates direction of (+) strand synthesis"
     primer_bind     complement(5644..5665)
                     /label=F1ori-F
                     /note="F1 origin, forward primer"
     primer_bind     5856..5875
                     /label=F1ori-R
                     /note="F1 origin, reverse primer"
ORIGIN
        1 cggattagaa gccgccgagc gggtgacagc cctccgaagg aagactctcc tccgtgcgtc
       61 ctcgtcttca ccggtcgcgt tcctgaaacg cagatgtgcc tcgcgccgca ctgctccgaa
      121 caataaagat tctacaatac tagcttttat ggttatgaag aggaaaaatt ggcagtaacc
      181 tggccccaca aaccttcaaa tgaacgaatc aaattaacaa ccataggatg ataatgcgat
      241 tagtttttta gccttatttc tggggtaatt aatcagcgaa gcgatgattt ttgatctatt
      301 aacagatata taaatgcaaa aactgcataa ccactttaac taatactttc aacattttcg
      361 gtttgtatta cttcttattc aaatgtaata aaagtatcaa caaaaaattg ttaatatacc
      421 tctatacttt aacgtcaagg agaaaaaacc ccggatcgga ctactagcag ctgtaatacg
      481 actcactata gggaatatta agcttgctag aatgcatcac catcatcacc atcatcacca
      541 ccatgtggat tacgatatcc caactaccga aaacttgtac ttccaaggtg gcggccgcta
      601 cccatacgat gttccagatt acgcccatgg taccgagctc ggatccacta gtaacggccg
      661 ccagtgtgct ggaattctgc agatatccat cacactggcg gccgctcgag catgcatcta
      721 gagggccgca tcatgtaatt agttatgtca cgcttacatt cacgccctcc ccccacatcc
      781 gctctaaccg aaaaggaagg agttagacaa cctgaagtct aggtccctat ttattttttt
      841 atagttatgt tagtattaag aacgttattt atatttcaaa tttttctttt ttttctgtac
      901 agacgcgtgt acgcatgtaa cattatactg aaaaccttgc ttgagaaggt tttgggacgc
      961 tcgaaggctt taatttgcaa gctgcggccc tgcattaatg aatcggccaa cgcgcgggga
     1021 gaggcggttt gcgtattggg cgctcttccg cttcctcgct cactgactcg ctgcgctcgg
     1081 tcgttcggct gcggcgagcg gtatcagctc actcaaaggc ggtaatacgg ttatccacag
     1141 aatcagggga taacgcagga aagaacatgt gagcaaaagg ccagcaaaag gccaggaacc
     1201 gtaaaaaggc cgcgttgctg gcgtttttcc ataggctccg cccccctgac gagcatcaca
     1261 aaaatcgacg ctcaagtcag aggtggcgaa acccgacagg actataaaga taccaggcgt
     1321 ttccccctgg aagctccctc gtgcgctctc ctgttccgac cctgccgctt accggatacc
     1381 tgtccgcctt tctcccttcg ggaagcgtgg cgctttctca tagctcacgc tgtaggtatc
     1441 tcagttcggt gtaggtcgtt cgctccaagc tgggctgtgt gcacgaaccc cccgttcagc
     1501 ccgaccgctg cgccttatcc ggtaactatc gtcttgagtc caacccggta agacacgact
     1561 tatcgccact ggcagcagcc actggtaaca ggattagcag agcgaggtat gtaggcggtg
     1621 ctacagagtt cttgaagtgg tggcctaact acggctacac tagaagaaca gtatttggta
     1681 tctgcgctct gctgaagcca gttaccttcg gaaaaagagt tggtagctct tgatccggca
     1741 aacaaaccac cgctggtagc ggtggttttt ttgtttgcaa gcagcagatt acgcgcagaa
     1801 aaaaaggatc tcaagaagat cctttgatct tttctacggg gtctgacgct cagtggaacg
     1861 aaaactcacg ttaagggatt ttggtcatga gattatcaaa aaggatcttc acctagatcc
     1921 ttttaaatta aaaatgaagt tttaaatcaa tctaaagtat atatgagtaa acttggtctg
     1981 acagttacca atgcttaatc agtgaggcac ctatctcagc gatctgtcta tttcgttcat
     2041 ccatagttgc ctgactcccc gtcgtgtaga taactacgat acgggagggc ttaccatctg
     2101 gccccagtgc tgcaatgata ccgcgagacc cacgctcacc ggctccagat ttatcagcaa
     2161 taaaccagcc agccggaagg gccgagcgca gaagtggtcc tgcaacttta tccgcctcca
     2221 tccagtctat taattgttgc cgggaagcta gagtaagtag ttcgccagtt aatagtttgc
     2281 gcaacgttgt tgccattgct acaggcatcg tggtgtcacg ctcgtcgttt ggtatggctt
     2341 cattcagctc cggttcccaa cgatcaaggc gagttacatg atcccccatg ttgtgcaaaa
     2401 aagcggttag ctccttcggt cctccgatcg ttgtcagaag taagttggcc gcagtgttat
     2461 cactcatggt tatggcagca ctgcataatt ctcttactgt catgccatcc gtaagatgct
     2521 tttctgtgac tggtgagtac tcaaccaagt cattctgaga atagtgtatg cggcgaccga
     2581 gttgctcttg cccggcgtca atacgggata ataccgcgcc acatagcaga actttaaaag
     2641 tgctcatcat tggaaaacgt tcttcggggc gaaaactctc aaggatctta ccgctgttga
     2701 gatccagttc gatgtaaccc actcgtgcac ccaactgatc ttcagcatct tttactttca
     2761 ccagcgtttc tgggtgagca aaaacaggaa ggcaaaatgc cgcaaaaaag ggaataaggg
     2821 cgacacggaa atgttgaata ctcatactct tcctttttca atgggtaata actgatataa
     2881 ttaaattgaa gctctaattt gtgagtttag tatacatgca tttacttata atacagtttt
     2941 ttagttttgc tggccgcatc ttctcaaata tgcttcccag cctgcttttc tgtaacgttc
     3001 accctctacc ttagcatccc ttccctttgc aaatagtcct cttccaacaa taataatgtc
     3061 agatcctgta gagaccacat catccacggt tctatactgt tgacccaatg cgtctccctt
     3121 gtcatctaaa cccacaccgg gtgtcataat caaccaatcg taaccttcat ctcttccacc
     3181 catgtctctt tgagcaataa agccgataac aaaatctttg tcgctcttcg caatgtcaac
     3241 agtaccctta gtatattctc cagtagatag ggagcccttg catgacaatt ctgctaacat
     3301 caaaaggcct ctaggttcct ttgttacttc ttctgccgcc tgcttcaaac cgctaacaat
     3361 acctgggccc accacaccgt gtgcattcgt aatgtctgcc cattctgcta ttctgtatac
     3421 acccgcagag tactgcaatt tgactgtatt accaatgtca gcaaattttc tgtcttcgaa
     3481 gagtaaaaaa ttgtacttgg cggataatgc ctttagcggc ttaactgtgc cctccatgga
     3541 aaaatcagtc aagatatcca catgtgtttt tagtaaacaa attttgggac ctaatgcttc
     3601 aactaactcc agtaattcct tggtggtacg aacatccaat gaagcacaca agtttgtttg
     3661 cttttcgtgc atgatattaa atagcttggc agcaacagga ctaggatgag tagcagcacg
     3721 ttccttatat gtagctttcg acatgattta tcttcgtttc ctgcaggttt ttgttctgtg
     3781 cagttgggtt aagaatactg ggcaatttca tgtttcttca acactacata tgcgtatata
     3841 taccaatcta agtctgtgct ccttccttcg ttcttccttc tgttcggaga ttaccgaatc
     3901 aaaaaaattt caaggaaacc gaaatcaaaa aaaagaataa aaaaaaaatg atgaattgaa
     3961 aagctagctt atcgatgata agctgtcaaa catgagaatt aattccacgg actatagact
     4021 atacctagta tactccgtct actgtacgat acacttccgc tcaggtcctt gtcctttaac
     4081 gaggccttac cactcttttg ttactctatt gatccagctc agcaaaggca gtgtgatcta
     4141 agattctatc ttcgcgatgt agtaaaacta gctagaccga gaaagagact agaaatgcaa
     4201 aaggcacttc tacaatggct gccatcatta ttatccgatg tgacgctgca gcttctcaat
     4261 gatattcgaa tacgctttga ggagatacag cctaatatcc gacaaactgt tttacagatt
     4321 tacgatcgta cttgttaccc atcattgaat tttgaacatc cgaacctggg agttttccct
     4381 gaaacagata gtatatttga acctgtataa taatatatag tctagcgctt tacggaagac
     4441 aatgtatgta tttcggttcc tggagaaact attgcatcta ttgcataggt aatcttgcac
     4501 gtcgcatccc cggttcattt tctgcgtttc catcttgcac ttcaatagca tatctttgtt
     4561 aacgaagcat ctgtgcttca ttttgtagaa caaaaatgca acgcgagagc gctaattttt
     4621 caaacaaaga atctgagctg catttttaca gaacagaaat gcaacgcgaa agcgctattt
     4681 taccaacgaa gaatctgtgc ttcatttttg taaaacaaaa atgcaacgcg agagcgctaa
     4741 tttttcaaac aaagaatctg agctgcattt ttacagaaca gaaatgcaac gcgagagcgc
     4801 tattttacca acaaagaatc tatacttctt ttttgttcta caaaaatgca tcccgagagc
     4861 gctatttttc taacaaagca tcttagatta ctttttttct cctttgtgcg ctctataatg
     4921 cagtctcttg ataacttttt gcactgtagg tccgttaagg ttagaagaag gctactttgg
     4981 tgtctatttt ctcttccata aaaaaagcct gactccactt cccgcgttta ctgattacta
     5041 gcgaagctgc gggtgcattt tttcaagata aaggcatccc cgattatatt ctataccgat
     5101 gtggattgcg catactttgt gaacagaaag tgatagcgtt gatgattctt cattggtcag
     5161 aaaattatga acggtttctt ctattttgtc tctatatact acgtatagga aatgtttaca
     5221 ttttcgtatt gttttcgatt cactctatga atagttctta ctacaatttt tttgtctaaa
     5281 gagtaatact agagataaac ataaaaaatg tagaggtcga gtttagatgc aagttcaagg
     5341 agcgaaaggt ggatgggtag gttatatagg gatatagcac agagatatat agcaaagaga
     5401 tacttttgag caatgtttgt ggaagcggta ttcgcaatgg gaagctccac cccggttgat
     5461 aatcagaaaa gccccaaaaa caggaagatt gtataagcaa atatttaaat tgtaagcgtt
     5521 aatattttgt taaaattcgc gttaaatttt tgttaaatca gctcattttt taaccaatag
     5581 gccgaaatcg gcaaaatccc ttataaatca aaagaataga ccgagatagg gttgagtgtt
     5641 gttccagttt ggaacaagag tccactatta aagaacgtgg actccaacgt caaaggnnnn
     5701 nnnnnnnnnn nnnnnnnnnn nnnnnnnnnn nnnnnnnnnn nnnnntnnnn nnnnnnnnnn
     5761 nnnnnnnnnn nnnnnnnnnn nnnnnnnnnn nnnnnnnnnn nnnnnnnnnn nnnnnnnnnn
     5821 nnnnnnnnnn nnnnnnngnn nnnnnnnnnn nnnnnnnnnn nnnnnnnnnn nnnnnnnnnn
     5881 nnnnnnnnnn nnnnnnnnnn nnnnnnnnnn nnnnnnnnnn nnnnnnnnnn nnnnnnnnnn
     5941 nnnnnnnnnn nnnnnnnnnn nnggggatcg atccactagt cca
//
