[The description below was written by a language model from this plasmid's Addgene catalogue record and the feature table of its GenBank file.]
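Description:
pYES2-HTH is an empty yeast expression backbone of 5,983 bp, derived from the commercial pYES2 episomal shuttle vector and modified to supply an N-terminal tandem tag to any open reading frame cloned into it. It replicates in Saccharomyces cerevisiae through the 2μ plasmid origin, which supports multicopy episomal maintenance. Yeast selection uses the URA3 auxotrophic marker, expressed from its own promoter, and this marker can also be counterselected with 5-fluoroorotic acid. In E. coli it is propagated through a high-copy ColE1/pUC-type origin and selected with ampicillin via the beta-lactamase gene. An M13/f1 phage origin is also present, allowing production of single-stranded DNA.

The expression cassette is driven by the GAL1 promoter, including its Gal4-binding upstream activating sequence, so transcription is induced by galactose. A T7 promoter sits just downstream and could support in vitro transcription. The HTH tag follows, inserted between the HindIII and KpnI sites of the polylinker. It consists of a 10xHis affinity tag, a TEV protease cleavage site and an HA epitope. The remaining cloning region lies between the tag and the CYC1 transcription terminator. A gene inserted in frame by restriction cloning is expressed as a HIS10-TEV-HA fusion. This permits metal-affinity purification, removal of the histidine tag by TEV cleavage, and detection or immunoprecipitation through the retained HA epitope. No insert is present. The associated publication concerns regulation of histone levels by phosphorylation and ubiquitylation-dependent proteolysis, which suggests use for inducible expression and recovery of tagged proteins in yeast.
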