Addgene plasmid #86470: pYES2-HTH
Purpose: (Empty Backbone) Yeast expression vector containing HIS10-TEV-HA (HTH) epitope tag downstream of the GAL1 promoter
Depositing lab: Akash Gunjan. Depositing organization: Florida State University, Tallahassee. Publication: Histone levels are regulated by phosphorylation and ubiquitylation-dependent proteolysis. Singh RK, Kabbaj MH, Paik J, Gunjan A. Nat Cell Biol. 2009 Aug;11(8):925-33. doi: 10.1038/ncb1903. Epub 2009 Jul 5. PubMed 19578373.
Backbone
  Vector backbone: pYES2
  Backbone manufacturer: Invitrogen
  Modifications to backbone: added HIS10-TEV-HA (HTH) epitope tag downstream of the GAL1 promoter between the HindIII and KpnI restriction sites
  Vector type: Yeast Expression
  Promoter: GAL1
  Selectable markers: URA3
  Tag / fusion protein: HIS10-TEV-HA (N terminal on backbone)
Growth in bacteria
  Bacterial resistance: Ampicillin, 100 μg/mL
  Growth temperature: 37°C
  Growth strain: DH5alpha
  Copy number: Unknown
Gene/Insert
  Cloning method: Restriction Enzyme
  Sequencing primers: 5′ GAL1; 3′ CYC1
Terms and licenses: Academic/Nonprofit Terms; Industry Terms
How to cite: pYES2-HTH was a gift from Akash Gunjan (Addgene plasmid # 86470 ; http://n2t.net/addgene:86470 ; RRID:Addgene_86470)
